>Addgene plasmid #36203 | pmTurquoise2-Peroxi | addgene full sequence | sequence record 151349 | Addgene NGS Result
ATATATGGAGTTCCGCGTTACATAACTTACGGTAAATGGCCCGCCTGGCTGACCGCCCAACGACCCCCGC
CCATTGACGTCAATAATGACGTATGTTCCCATAGTAACGCCAATAGGGACTTTCCATTGACGTCAATGGG
TGGAGTATTTACGGTAAACTGCCCACTTGGCAGTACATCAAGTGTATCATATGCCAAGTACGCCCCCTAT
TGACGTCAATGACGGTAAATGGCCCGCCTGGCATTATGCCCAGTACATGACCTTATGGGACTTTCCTACT
TGGCAGTACATCTACGTATTAGTCATCGCTATTACCATGGTGATGCGGTTTTGGCAGTACATCAATGGGC
GTGGATAGCGGTTTGACTCACGGGGATTTCCAAGTCTCCACCCCATTGACGTCAATGGGAGTTTGTTTTG
GCACCAAAATCAACGGGACTTTCCAAAATGTCGTAACAACTCCGCCCCATTGACGCAAATGGGCGGTAGG
CGTGTACGGTGGGAGGTCTATATAAGCAGAGCTGGTTTAGTGAACCGTCAGATCCGCTAGCGCTACCGGT
CGCCACCATGGTGAGCAAGGGCGAGGAGCTGTTCACCGGGGTGGTGCCCATCCTGGTCGAGCTGGACGGC
GACGTAAACGGCCACAAGTTCAGCGTGTCCGGCGAGGGCGAGGGCGATGCCACCTACGGCAAGCTGACCC
TGAAGTTCATCTGCACCACCGGCAAGCTGCCCGTGCCCTGGCCCACCCTCGTGACCACCCTGTCCTGGGG
CGTGCAGTGCTTCGCCCGCTACCCCGACCACATGAAGCAGCACGACTTCTTCAAGTCCGCCATGCCCGAA
GGCTACGTCCAGGAGCGCACCATCTTCTTCAAGGACGACGGCAACTACAAGACCCGCGCCGAGGTGAAGT
TCGAGGGCGACACCCTGGTGAACCGCATCGAGCTGAAGGGCATCGACTTCAAGGAGGACGGCAACATCCT
GGGGCACAAGCTGGAGTACAACTACTTTAGCGACAACGTCTATATCACCGCCGACAAGCAGAAGAACGGC
ATCAAGGCCAACTTCAAGATCCGCCACAACATCGAGGACGGCGGCGTGCAGCTCGCCGACCACTACCAGC
AGAACACCCCCATCGGCGACGGCCCCGTGCTGCTGCCCGACAACCACTACCTGAGCACCCAGTCCAAGCT
GAGCAAAGACCCCAACGAGAAGCGCGATCACATGGTCCTGCTGGAGTTCGTGACCGCCGCCGGGATCACT
CTCGGCATGGACGAGCTGTACAAGTCCCGCCTCTAAGGATCCACCGGATCTAGATAACTGATCATAATCA
GCCATACCACATTTGTAGAGGTTTTACTTGCTTTAAAAAACCTCCCACACCTCCCCCTGAACCTGAAACA
TAAAATGAATGCAATTGTTGTTGTTAACTTGTTTATTGCAGCTTATAATGGTTACAAATAAAGCAATAGC
ATCACAAATTTCACAAATAAAGCATTTTTTTCACTGCATTCTAGTTGTGGTTTGTCCAAACTCATCAATG
TATCTTAAGGCGTAAATTGTAAGCGTTAATATTTTGTTAAAATTCGCGTTAAATTTTTGTTAAATCAGCT
CATTTTTTAACCAATAGGCCGAAATCGGCAAAATCCCTTATAAATCAAAAGAATAGACCGAGATAGGGT
[37 nt withheld, positions 1680-1716]
AAAGAACGTGGACTCCAACGTCAAAGG
[49 nt withheld, positions 1744-1792]
T
[91 nt withheld, positions 1794-1884]
G
[124 nt withheld, positions 1886-2009]
CAGGTGGCACTTTTCGGGGAAATGTGCGCGGAACCCCTATTTGTTTATTTTTCTAAATACATTCAAATAT
GTATCCGCTCATGAGACAATAACCCTGATAAATGCTTCAATAATATTGAAAAAGGAAGAGTCCTGAGGCG
GAAAGAACCAGCTGTGGAATGTGTGTCAGTTAGGGTGTGGAAAGTCCCCAGGCTCCCCAGCAGGCAGAAG
TATGCAAAGCATGCATCTCAATTAGTCAGCAACCAGGTGTGGAAAGTCCCCAGGCTCCCCAGCAGGCAGA
AGTATGCAAAGCATGCATCTCAATTAGTCAGCAACCATAGTCCCGCCCCTAACTCCGCCCATCCCGCCCC
TAACTCCGCCCAGTTCCGCCCATTCTCCGCCCCATGGCTGACTAATTTTTTTTATTTATGCAGAGGCCGA
GGCCGCCTCGGCCTCTGAGCTATTCCAGAAGTAGTGAGGAGGCTTTTTTGGAGGCCTAGGCTTTTGCAAA
GATCGATCAAGAGACAGGATGAGGATCGTTTCGCATGATTGAACAAGATGGATTGCACGCAGGTTCTCCG
GCCGCTTGGGTGGAGAGGCTATTCGGCTATGACTGGGCACAACAGACAATCGGCTGCTCTGATGCCGCCG
TGTTCCGGCTGTCAGCGCAGGGGCGCCCGGTTCTTTTTGTCAAGACCGACCTGTCCGGTGCCCTGAATGA
ACTGCAAGACGAGGCAGCGCGGCTATCGTGGCTGGCCACGACGGGCGTTCCTTGCGCAGCTGTGCTCGAC
GTTGTCACTGAAGCGGGAAGGGACTGGCTGCTATTGGGCGAAGTGCCGGGGCAGGATCTCCTGTCATCTC
ACCTTGCTCCTGCCGAGAAAGTATCCATCATGGCTGATGCAATGCGGCGGCTGCATACGCTTGATCCGGC
TACCTGCCCATTCGACCACCAAGCGAAACATCGCATCGAGCGAGCACGTACTCGGATGGAAGCCGGTCTT
GTCGATCAGGATGATCTGGACGAAGAGCATCAGGGGCTCGCGCCAGCCGAACTGTTCGCCAGGCTCAAGG
CGAGCATGCCCGACGGCGAGGATCTCGTCGTGACCCATGGCGATGCCTGCTTGCCGAATATCATGGTGGA
AAATGGCCGCTTTTCTGGATTCATCGACTGTGGCCGGCTGGGTGTGGCGGACCGCTATCAGGACATAGCG
TTGGCTACCCGTGATATTGCTGAAGAGCTTGGCGGCGAATGGGCTGACCGCTTCCTCGTGCTTTACGGTA
TCGCCGCTCCCGATTCGCAGCGCATCGCCTTCTATCGCCTTCTTGACGAGTTCTTCTGAGCGGGACTCTG
GGGTTCGAAATGACCGACCAAGCGACGCCCAACCTGCCATCACGAGATTTCGATTCCACCGCCGCCTTCT
ATGAAAGGTTGGGCTTCGGAATCGTTTTCCGGGACGCCGGCTGGATGATCCTCCAGCGCGGGGATCTCAT
GCTGGAGTTCTTCGCCCACCCTAGGGGGAGGCTAACTGAAACACGGAAGGAGACAATACCGGAAGGAACC
CGCGCTATGACGGCAATAAAAAGACAGAATAAAACGCACGGTGTTGGGTCGTTTGTTCATAAACGCGGGG
TTCGGTCCCAGGGCTGGCACTCTGTCGATACCCCACCGAGACCCCATTGGGGCCAATACGCCCGCGTTTC
TTCCTTTTCCCCACCCCACCCCCCAAGTTCGGGTGAAGGCCCAGGGCTCGCAGCCAACGTCGGGGCGGCA
GGCCCTGCCATAGCCTCAGGTTACTCATATATACTTTAGATTGATTTAAAACTTCATTTTTAATTTAAAA
GGATCTAGGTGAAGATCCTTTTTGATAATCTCATGACCAAAATCCCTTAACGTGAGTTTTCGTTCCACTG
AGCGTCAGACCCCGTAGAAAAGATCAAAGGATCTTCTTGAGATCCTTTTTTTCTGCGCGTAATCTGCTGC
TTGCAAACAAAAAAACCACCGCTACCAGCGGTGGTTTGTTTGCCGGATCAAGAGCTACCAACTCTTTTTC
CGAAGGTAACTGGCTTCAGCAGAGCGCAGATACCAAATACTGTTCTTCTAGTGTAGCCGTAGTTAGGCCA
CCACTTCAAGAACTCTGTAGCACCGCCTACATACCTCGCTCTGCTAATCCTGTTACCAGTGGCTGCTGCC
AGTGGCGATAAGTCGTGTCTTACCGGGTTGGACTCAAGACGATAGTTACCGGATAAGGCGCAGCGGTCGG
GCTGAACGGGGGGTTCGTGCACACAGCCCAGCTTGGAGCGAACGACCTACACCGAACTGAGATACCTACA
GCGTGAGCTATGAGAAAGCGCCACGCTTCCCGAAGGGAGAAAGGCGGACAGGTATCCGGTAAGCGGCAGG
GTCGGAACAGGAGAGCGCACGAGGGAGCTTCCAGGGGGAAACGCCTGGTATCTTTATAGTCCTGTCGGGT
TTCGCCACCTCTGACTTGAGCGTCGATTTTTGTGATGCTCGTCAGGGGGGCGGAGCCTATGGAAAAACGC
CAGCAACGCGGCCTTTTTACGGTTCCTGGCCTTTTGCTGGCCTTTTGCTCACATGTTCTTTCCTGCGTTA
TCCCCTGATTCTGTGGATAACCGTATTACCGCCATGCATTAGTTATTAATAGTAATCAATTACGGGGTCA
TTAGTTCATAGCCC
Features (pLannotate 1.2.2; 14 found; start..end, strand, type, name):
     16..319     +  enhancer       CMV enhancer: human cytomegalovirus immediate early enhancer
    320..523     +  promoter       CMV promoter: human cytomegalovirus (CMV) immediate early promoter
    568..1284    +  CDS            mTurquoise2: mTurquoise2 is a basic (constitutively fluorescent) cyan fluorescent protein published in 2012, derived from Aequorea victoria. It is reported to be a rapidly-maturing monomer with very low acid sensitivity.
   1319..1403    +  CDS            large T antigen (fragment): large T antigen from SV40 (simian virus 40)
   1426..1547    +  polyA_signal   SV40 poly(A) signal: SV40 polyadenylation signal
   1581..2009    -  rep_origin     f1 ori (sequence partly withheld): f1 bacteriophage origin of replication; arrow indicates direction of (+) strand synthesis
   2036..2140    +  promoter       AmpR promoter: bla
   2142..2499    +  promoter       SV40 promoter: SV40 enhancer and early promoter
   2534..3328    +  CDS            NeoR/KanR: aminoglycoside phosphotransferase from Tn5; aph(3')-II (or nptII); confers resistance to neomycin, kanamycin, and G418 (Geneticin®)
   3349..3501    +  CDS            ble (fragment): BLE_KLEPN - Experimental evidence at protein level: Swiss-Prot protein existence level 1. Binding protein with a strong affinity to the bleomycin family of antibiotics. Binds to CL990; an antimitotic-antibiotic compound. From Klebsiella pneumoniae.
   3560..3607    +  polyA_signal   HSV TK poly(A) signal: herpes simplex virus thymidine kinase polyadenylation signal (Cole and Stacy, 1985)
   3698..3714    -  polyA_signal   bGH poly(A) signal (fragment): bovine growth hormone polyadenylation signal
   3936..4524    +  rep_origin     ori: high-copy-number ColE1/pMB1/pBR322/pUC origin of replication
   4639..4683    +  enhancer       CMV enhancer (fragment): human cytomegalovirus immediate early enhancer
