[The description below was written by a language model from this plasmid's Addgene catalogue record and pLannotate feature annotations shown in this document.]
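Description:
pmTurquoise2-Peroxi is a mammalian expression plasmid built on the pmTurquoise2-C1 backbone, designed to label peroxisomes in living cells with a bright cyan fluorescent protein. The human cytomegalovirus immediate early enhancer and promoter drive constitutive expression of mTurquoise2, a monomeric, rapidly maturing Aequorea victoria-derived cyan protein with low acid sensitivity. A peroxisomal targeting sequence, recorded under the alternative name SKL and listed as human, is fused downstream so that the fluorescent protein sits at its N-terminal side. This leaves the SKL tripeptide at the extreme C terminus of the fusion, where this type of peroxisomal import signal functions. The targeting motif is too short to appear as its own entry in the feature table, which shows only the mTurquoise2 coding region followed by an SV40 polyadenylation signal. The short large T antigen fragment annotated just upstream of that signal is probably part of the SV40 terminator region rather than an expressed element.

The rest of the plasmid is typical of C1-type vectors. A single NeoR/KanR aminoglycoside phosphotransferase gene is preceded by both a bacterial bla promoter and the SV40 enhancer/early promoter and ends with the HSV TK polyadenylation signal, so it confers kanamycin resistance in E. coli and G418 resistance in mammalian cells for stable line selection. A high-copy ColE1/pUC-type origin supports bacterial propagation, and an f1 origin is also present. The small ble and bGH poly(A) fragments are likely annotation remnants. The sequenced record is 4,683 nt, slightly below the approximate catalogue size of 5,000 bp. The construct is used for in vivo visualization of peroxisomes, including colocalization studies with other markers.
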