Addgene plasmid #36203: pmTurquoise2-Peroxi
Purpose: In vivo visualization of the peroxisome (can be used for colocalization studies)
Depositing lab: Dorus Gadella. Depositing organization: University of Amsterdam. Publication: Structure-guided evolution of cyan fluorescent proteins towards a quantum yield of 93%. Goedhart J, von Stetten D, Noirclerc-Savoye M, Lelimousin M, Joosen L, Hink MA, van Weeren L, Gadella TW Jr, Royant A. Nat Commun. 2012 Mar 20;3:751. doi: 10.1038/ncomms1738. PubMed 22434194.
Backbone
  Vector backbone: pmTurquoise2-C1
  Total vector size (bp): 5000
  Vector type: Mammalian Expression
  Selectable markers: Neomycin (select with G418)
Growth in bacteria
  Bacterial resistance: Kanamycin, 50 μg/mL
  Growth temperature: 37°C
  Growth strain: DH5alpha
  Copy number: High Copy
Gene/Insert
  Gene/Insert name: Peroxisomal targeting sequence (alt name: SKL)
  Species: H. sapiens (human)
  Promoter: CMV
  Tag / fusion protein: mTurquoise2 (N terminal on backbone)
  Cloning method: Unknown
  Sequencing primers: 5′ AGGTCTATATAAGCAGAGC; 3′ TCTACAAATGTGGTATGGC
Terms and licenses: Academic/Nonprofit Terms; Industry Terms: Not Available to Industry
How to cite: pmTurquoise2-Peroxi was a gift from Dorus Gadella (Addgene plasmid # 36203 ; http://n2t.net/addgene:36203 ; RRID:Addgene_36203)
