>Addgene plasmid #36203 | pmTurquoise2-Peroxi | depositor partial sequence | sequence record 45646 | pmTurquoise2-Peroxi sequence 1008 bps
TACGTATTAGTCATCGCTATTACCATGGTGATGCGGTTTGGCAGTACATCAATGGGCGTGGATAGCGGTT
GACTCACGGGGATTTCCAAGTCTCCACCCCATTGACGTCAATGGGAGTTTGTTTTGGCACCAAAATCAAC
GGGACTTTCCAAAATGTCGTAACAACTCCGCCCCATTGACGCAAATGGGCGGTAGGCGTGTACGGTGGGA
GGTCTATATAAGCAGAGCTGGTTTAGTGAACCGTCAGATCCGCTAGCGCTACCGGTCGCCACCATGGTGA
GCAAGGGCGAGGAGCTGTTCACCGGGGTGGTGCCCATCCTGGTCGAGCTGGACGGCGACGTAAACGGCCA
CAAGTTCAGCGTGTCCGGCGAGGGCGAGGGCGATGCCACCTACGGCAAGCTGACCCTGAAGTTCATCTGC
ACCACCGGCAAGCTGCCCGTGCCCTGGCCCACCCTCGTGACCACCCTGTCCTGGGGCGTGCAGTGCTTCG
CCCGCTACCCCGACCACATGAAGCAGCACGACTTCTTCAAGTCCGCCATGCCCGAAGGCTACGTCCAGGA
GCGCACCATCTTCTTCAAGGACGACGGCAACTACAAGACCCGCGCCGAGGTGAAGTTCGAGGGCGACACC
CTGGTGAACCGCATCGAGCTGAAGGGCATCGACTTCAAGGAGGACGGCAACATCCTGGGGCACAAGCTGG
AGTACAACTACTTTAGCGACAACGTCTATATCACCGCCGACAAGCAGAAGAACGGCATCAAGGCCAACTT
CAAGATCCGCCACAACATCGAGGACGGCGGCGTGCAGCTCGCCGACCACTACCAGCAGAACACCCCCATC
GGCGACGGCCCCGTGCTGCTGCCCGACAACCACTACCTGAGCACCCAGTCCAAGCTGAGCAAAGACCCCA
ACGAGAAGCGCGATCACATGGTCCTGCTGGAGTTCGTGACCGCCGCCGGGATCACTCTCGGCATGGACGA
GCTGTACAAGTCCCGCCTCTAAGGATCC
