>Addgene plasmid #36203 | pmTurquoise2-Peroxi | addgene partial sequence | sequence record 148120 | EGFP-C 5'-CATGGTCCTGCTGGAGTTCGTG-3'
AGTCCCGCCTCTAAGGATCCACCGGATCTAGATAACTGATCATAATCAGCCATACCACATTTGTAGAGGT
TTTACTTGCTTTAAAAAACCTCCCACACCTCCCCCTGAACCTGAAACATAAAATGAATGCAATTGTTGTT
GTTAACTTGTTTATTGCAGCTTATAATGGTTACAAATAAAGCAATAGCATCACAAATTTCACAAATAAAG
CATTTTTTTCACTGCATTCTAGTTGTGGTTTGTCCAAACTCATCAATGTATCTTAAGGCGTAAATTGTAA
GCGTTAATATTTTGTTAAAATTCGCGTTAAATTTTTGTTAAATCAGCTCATTTTTTAACCAATAGGCCGA
AATCGGCAAAATCCCTTATAAATCAAAAGAATAGACCGAGATAGGGT
[37 nt withheld, positions 398-434]
AAAGAACGTGGACTCCAACGTCAAAGG
[49 nt withheld, positions 462-510]
T
[91 nt withheld, positions 512-602]
G
[124 nt withheld, positions 604-727]
CAGGTGGCACTTTTCGGGGAAATGTGCGCGGAACCCCTATTTGTTTATTTTTCTAAATACATTCAAATAT
GTATCCGCTCATGAGACAATAACCCTGATAAATGCTTCAATAATATTGAAAAAGGAAGAGTCCTGAGGCG
GAAGAACCAGCTGTGGAATGTGTGTCAGTTAG
