>Addgene plasmid #36203 | pmTurquoise2-Peroxi | addgene partial sequence | sequence record 148121 | CMV-F 5'-CGCAAATGGGCGGTAGGCGTG-3'
CTGGTTTAGTGAACCGTCAGATCCGCTAGCGCTACCGGTCGCCACCATGGTGAGCAAGGGCGAGGAGCTG
TTCACCGGGGTGGTGCCCATCCTGGTCGAGCTGGACGGCGACGTAAACGGCCACAAGTTCAGCGTGTCCG
GCGAGGGCGAGGGCGATGCCACCTACGGCAAGCTGACCCTGAAGTTCATCTGCACCACCGGCAAGCTGCC
CGTGCCCTGGCCCACCCTCGTGACCACCCTGTCCTGGGGCGTGCAGTGCTTCGCCCGCTACCCCGACCAC
ATGAAGCAGCACGACTTCTTCAAGTCCGCCATGCCCGAAGGCTACGTCCAGGAGCGCACCATCTTCTTCA
AGGACGACGGCAACTACAAGACCCGCGCCGAGGTGAAGTTCGAGGGCGACACCCTGGTGAACCGCATCGA
GCTGAAGGGCATCGACTTCAAGGAGGACGGCAACATCCTGGGGCACAAGCTGGAGTACAACTACTTTAGC
GACAACGTCTATATCACCGCCGACAAGCAGAAGAACGGCATCAAGGCCAACTTCAAGATCCGCCACAACA
TCGAGGACGGCGGCGTGCAGCTCGCCGACCACTACCAGCAGAACACCCCCATCGGCGACGGCCCCGTGCT
GCTGCCCGACAACCACTACCTGAGCACCCAGTCCAAGCTGAGCAAAGACCCCAACGAGAAGCGCGATCAC
ATGGTCCTGCTGGAGTTCGTGACCGCCGCCGGGATCACTCTCGGCATGGACGAGCTGTACAAGTCCCGCC
TCTAAGGATCCACCGGATCTAGATAACTGATCATAATCAGCCATACCACATTTGTAGAGGTTTTACTTGC
TTTAAAAAACCTCCCACACCTCCCCCTGAACCTGAAACATAAAATGAATGCAATTGTTGTTGTTAACTTG
TTTATT
